Addgene plasmid #69252: pRRLSIN.cPPT.RFPL4b.Luciferase.WPRE
Purpose: Luciferase in lentivirus backbone to report Dux4 activation of RFPL4b promoter
Depositing lab: Stephen Tapscott. Depositing organization: Fred Hutchinson Cancer Center.
Backbone
  Vector backbone: pRRLSIN.cPPT.luciferase.WPRE
  Backbone size w/o insert (bp): 7809
  Total vector size (bp): 8515
  Vector type: Lentiviral
Growth in bacteria
  Bacterial resistance: Ampicillin, 100 μg/mL
  Growth temperature: 37°C
  Growth strain: Stbl3
  Copy number: Low Copy
Gene/Insert
  Gene/Insert name: RFPL4b
  Species: H. sapiens (human)
  Insert size (bp): 684
  Entrez Gene: RFPL4B (a.k.a. RNF211)
  Promoter: RFPL4b
  Cloning method: Restriction Enzyme; 5′ cloning site XhoI (destroyed during cloning); 3′ cloning site XhoI (destroyed during cloning)
  Sequencing primers: 5′ ATCGATCACGAGACTAGCC; 3′ AAGGAAGGTCCGCTGGATTG
Terms and licenses: Academic/Nonprofit Terms; Industry Terms: Not Available to Industry
How to cite: pRRLSIN.cPPT.RFPL4b.Luciferase.WPRE was a gift from Stephen Tapscott (Addgene plasmid # 69252 ; http://n2t.net/addgene:69252 ; RRID:Addgene_69252)
