[The description below was written by a language model from this plasmid's Addgene catalogue record and pLannotate feature annotations shown in this document.]
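Description:
pRRLSIN.cPPT.RFPL4b.Luciferase.WPRE is a third-generation, self-inactivating HIV-1-based lentiviral transfer plasmid that carries a promoter-reporter cassette for reading out DUX4 transcriptional activity. A 684 bp fragment of the human RFPL4B promoter was inserted by restriction cloning (both XhoI sites were destroyed) into the pRRLSIN.cPPT.luciferase.WPRE backbone, upstream of the firefly luciferase (luc+) coding sequence. The automated feature table does not annotate the promoter itself. The unannotated stretch between the cPPT/CTS element and the start of luciferase, which spans the origin of the circular map, is where the insert would be expected to lie. Downstream of luciferase sits a WPRE, which enhances transcript stability and expression.

The viral framework is a chimeric RSV promoter fused to a truncated 5' LTR, which drives Tat-independent genomic RNA production in packaging cells. It is followed by the Ψ packaging signal with a partial gag sequence, the Rev response element for nuclear export of unspliced RNA, and the cPPT/CTS to aid nuclear import of the preintegration complex. The ΔU3 3' LTR removes LTR promoter activity after integration, so luciferase expression in transduced cells should depend on the internal RFPL4B promoter rather than on viral enhancers. An SV40 poly(A) signal and SV40 origin lie beyond the 3' LTR.

The bacterial portion provides ampicillin resistance, a ColE1/pUC-type origin (though the record lists the plasmid as low copy) and an f1 origin, along with residual lac, T7 and T3 elements. The depositor sequence is 8,507 nt, slightly shorter than the catalogued 8,515 bp. The construct is intended for making stably integrated reporter cells in which luciferase signal reports DUX4 activation of the RFPL4B promoter.
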