Features (pLannotate 1.2.2; 24 found; start..end, strand, type, name):
    740..2392    +  CDS            luciferase: firefly luciferase; luc+; enhanced luc+ version of the luciferase gene
   2404..2992    +  misc_feature   WPRE: woodchuck hepatitis virus posttranscriptional regulatory element
   3009..3077    +  CDS            nef (fragment): NEF_HV1Z2 - Experimental evidence at protein level: Swiss-Prot protein existence level 1. Extracellular Nef protein targets CD4(+) T-lymphocytes for apoptosis by interacting with CXCR4 surface receptors. From Human immunodeficiency virus type 1 group M subtype D (isolate Z2/CDC-Z34) (HIV-1).
   3079..3312    +  LTR            3' LTR (ΔU3): self-inactivating 3' long terminal repeat (LTR) from HIV-1
   3384..3505    +  polyA_signal   SV40 poly(A) signal: SV40 polyadenylation signal
   3524..3659    +  rep_origin     SV40 ori: SV40 origin of replication
   3692..3710    -  promoter       T7 promoter: promoter for bacteriophage T7 RNA polymerase
   3718..3873    +  CDS            lacZα (fragment): LacZα fragment of β-galactosidase; lacZ fragment
   3881..4336    +  rep_origin     f1 ori (sequence partly withheld): f1 bacteriophage origin of replication; arrow indicates direction of (+) strand synthesis
   4365..4469    +  promoter       AmpR promoter: bla
   4470..5330    +  CDS            AmpR: β-lactamase; bla; confers resistance to ampicillin, carbenicillin, and related antibiotics
   5501..6089    +  rep_origin     ori: high-copy-number ColE1/pMB1/pBR322/pUC origin of replication
   6272..6364    +  CDS            lacI (fragment): lac repressor; lacI; The lac repressor binds to the lac operator to inhibit transcription in E. coli. This inhibition can be relieved by adding lactose or isopropyl-β-D-thiogalactopyranoside (IPTG).
   6377..6398    +  protein_bind   CAP binding site: CAP binding activates transcription in the presence of cAMP. E. coli catabolite activator protein
   6413..6443    +  promoter       lac promoter: promoter for the E. coli lac operon
   6451..6467    +  protein_bind   lac operator: The lac repressor binds to the lac operator to inhibit transcription in E. coli. This inhibition can be relieved by adding lactose or isopropyl-β-D-thiogalactopyranoside (IPTG). lac repressor encoded by lacI
   6512..6530    +  promoter       T3 promoter: promoter for bacteriophage T3 RNA polymerase
   6558..6779    +  promoter       RSV promoter: Rous sarcoma virus enhancer/promoter
   6786..6966    +  LTR            5' LTR (truncated): truncated 5' long terminal repeat (LTR) from HIV-1
   7010..7135    +  misc_feature   HIV-1 Ψ: packaging signal of human immunodeficiency virus type 1
   7119..7482    +  CDS            HIV-1 gag (fragment): gag protein from human immunodeficiency virus 1; gag
   7577..7913    +  ncRNA          RRE: Accession: RF00036 - HIV Rev response element
   8238..8338    +  CDS            Rev (fragment): human immunodeficiency virus 1 (HIV-1) Rev protein; rev; enhances nuclear export of unspliced and incompletely spliced viral mRNAs
   8357..8474    +  misc_feature   cPPT/CTS: central polypurine tract and central termination sequence of HIV-1
>Addgene plasmid #69252 | pRRLSIN.cPPT.RFPL4b.Luciferase.WPRE | depositor full sequence | sequence record 123983 | pRRLSIN.cPPT.RFPL4b.Luciferase.WPRE sequence 8507 bps
CTCTGTTGTGACTTTTACTGCTCCTTCTGCTCTCGATACAGACACCATAAAATTTACCGTTCATCCAAGA
ACACTTTTGAGAGTAAAAAATGGAATTATTAATAATTACAGGACAATAGCCTTGCCTAGCTGCCATCTTT
CTTATCCTGTCCAGTAAGTACCCCTAAGAGTAGAATTGTTGAGTCAAAGGACATGAAAACTGTTGTAGAT
CCTGTCCGCTCATGATTCTATCAGGAATAGGAACACCAATGATTACATTAGCCACGAGGTGATTAGGTTT
CAGCAGTGCATTTCTGTATTTGATCTCCAACACATTTTGCTTTTTAAAGTTGAGTTCTGAAATTAGAGAC
AAGAGCAGATGGCAGTAGATTCACTCTAATTCAGGGAGTTATTAAGAAATTTTGAATTTTTTTACTATAT
AATTTGAAGCCTGCTTTAATGTCATCATCATAAACGGAAGGGTGGGTTGATGAGTTTACTCAGATTAGAG
TGGTACAACCTTTGGGGCGGAGCCTCTGACTCTGATTGGTTGGACAATGTTTTCCAGGCAGTATAAAAAC
GCTGGTGTCTCTCCGCGGAAACTCCGAGAGGAGCAGAGGTCTGTAGAGGTAGAGACGTAGGCTTCGGATC
TTTTAGAATTCTGCTGGAAGTCTCCAAGGAGCTCTTACGCGTGCTAGCCCGGGCTCGAGATCTGCGATCT
AAGTAAGCTTGGCATTCCGGTACTGTTGGTAAAGCCACCATGGAAGACGCCAAAAACATAAAGAAAGGCC
CGGCGCCATTCTATCCGCTGGAAGATGGAACCGCTGGAGAGCAACTGCATAAGGCTATGAAGAGATACGC
CCTGGTTCCTGGAACAATTGCTTTTACAGATGCACATATCGAGGTGGACATCACTTACGCTGAGTACTTC
GAAATGTCCGTTCGGTTGGCAGAAGCTATGAAACGATATGGGCTGAATACAAATCACAGAATCGTCGTAT
GCAGTGAAAACTCTCTTCAATTCTTTATGCCGGTGTTGGGCGCGTTATTTATCGGAGTTGCAGTTGCGCC
CGCGAACGACATTTATAATGAACGTGAATTGCTCAACAGTATGGGCATTTCGCAGCCTACCGTGGTGTTC
GTTTCCAAAAAGGGGTTGCAAAAAATTTTGAACGTGCAAAAAAAGCTCCCAATCATCCAAAAAATTATTA
TCATGGATTCTAAAACGGATTACCAGGGATTTCAGTCGATGTACACGTTCGTCACATCTCATCTACCTCC
CGGTTTTAATGAATACGATTTTGTGCCAGAGTCCTTCGATAGGGACAAGACAATTGCACTGATCATGAAC
TCCTCTGGATCTACTGGTCTGCCTAAAGGTGTCGCTCTGCCTCATAGAACTGCCTGCGTGAGATTCTCGC
ATGCCAGAGATCCTATTTTTGGCAATCAAATCATTCCGGATACTGCGATTTTAAGTGTTGTTCCATTCCA
TCACGGTTTTGGAATGTTTACTACACTCGGATATTTGATATGTGGATTTCGAGTCGTCTTAATGTATAGA
TTTGAAGAAGAGCTGTTTCTGAGGAGCCTTCAGGATTACAAGATTCAAAGTGCGCTGCTGGTGCCAACCC
TATTCTCCTTCTTCGCCAAAAGCACTCTGATTGACAAATACGATTTATCTAATTTACACGAAATTGCTTC
TGGTGGCGCTCCCCTCTCTAAGGAAGTCGGGGAAGCGGTTGCCAAGAGGTTCCATCTGCCAGGTATCAGG
CAAGGATATGGGCTCACTGAGACTACATCAGCTATTCTGATTACACCCGAGGGGGATGATAAACCGGGCG
CGGTCGGTAAAGTTGTTCCATTTTTTGAAGCGAAGGTTGTGGATCTGGATACCGGGAAAACGCTGGGCGT
TAATCAAAGAGGCGAACTGTGTGTGAGAGGTCCTATGATTATGTCCGGTTATGTAAACAATCCGGAAGCG
ACCAACGCCTTGATTGACAAGGATGGATGGCTACATTCTGGAGACATAGCTTACTGGGACGAAGACGAAC
ACTTCTTCATCGTTGACCGCCTGAAGTCTCTGATTAAGTACAAAGGCTATCAGGTGGCTCCCGCTGAATT
GGAATCCATCTTGCTCCAACACCCCAACATCTTCGACGCAGGTGTCGCAGGTCTTCCCGACGATGACGCC
GGTGAACTTCCCGCCGCCGTTGTTGTTTTGGAGCACGGAAAGACGATGACGGAAAAAGAGATCGTGGATT
ACGTCGCCAGTCAAGTAACAACCGCGAAAAAGTTGCGCGGAGGAGTTGTGTTTGTGGACGAAGTACCGAA
AGGTCTTACCGGAAAACTCGACGCAAGAAAAATCAGAGAGATCCTCATAAAGGCCAAGAAGGGCGGAAAG
ATCGCCGTGTAATTCTAGTCGACAATCAACCTCTGGATTACAAAATTTGTGAAAGATTGACTGGTATTCT
TAACTATGTTGCTCCTTTTACGCTATGTGGATACGCTGCTTTAATGCCTTTGTATCATGCTATTGCTTCC
CGTATGGCTTTCATTTTCTCCTCCTTGTATAAATCCTGGTTGCTGTCTCTTTATGAGGAGTTGTGGCCCG
TTGTCAGGCAACGTGGCGTGGTGTGCACTGTGTTTGCTGACGCAACCCCCACTGGTTGGGGCATTGCCAC
CACCTGTCAGCTCCTTTCCGGGACTTTCGCTTTCCCCCTCCCTATTGCCACGGCGGAACTCATCGCCGCC
TGCCTTGCCCGCTGCTGGACAGGGGCTCGGCTGTTGGGCACTGACAATTCCGTGGTGTTGTCGGGGAAGC
TGACGTCCTTTCCATGGCTGCTCGCCTGTGTTGCCACCTGGATTCTGCGCGGGACGTCCTTCTGCTACGT
CCCTTCGGCCCTCAATCCAGCGGACCTTCCTTCCCGCGGCCTGCTGCCGGCTCTGCGGCCTCTTCCGCGT
CTTCGCCTTCGCCCTCAGACGAGTCGGATCTCCCTTTGGGCCGCCTCCCCGCCTGGAATTCGAGCTCGGT
ACCTTTAAGACCAATGACTTACAAGGCAGCTGTAGATCTTAGCCACTTTTTAAAAGAAAAGGGGGGACTG
GAAGGGCTAATTCACTCCCAACGAAGACAAGATCTGCTTTTTGCTTGTACTGGGTCTCTCTGGTTAGACC
AGATCTGAGCCTGGGAGCTCTCTGGCTAACTAGGGAACCCACTGCTTAAGCCTCAATAAAGCTTGCCTTG
AGTGCTTCAAGTAGTGTGTGCCCGTCTGTTGTGTGACTCTGGTAACTAGAGATCCCTCAGACCCTTTTAG
TCAGTGTGGAAAATCTCTAGCAGTAGTAGTTCATGTCATCTTATTATTCAGTATTTATAACTTGCAAAGA
AATGAATATCAGAGAGTGAGAGGAACTTGTTTATTGCAGCTTATAATGGTTACAAATAAAGCAATAGCAT
CACAAATTTCACAAATAAAGCATTTTTTTCACTGCATTCTAGTTGTGGTTTGTCCAAACTCATCAATGTA
TCTTATCATGTCTGGCTCTAGCTATCCCGCCCCTAACTCCGCCCAGTTCCGCCCATTCTCCGCCCCATGG
CTGACTAATTTTTTTTATTTATGCAGAGGCCGAGGCCGCCTCGGCCTCTGAGCTATTCCAGAAGTAGTGA
GGAGGCTTTTTTGGAGGCCTAGGCTTTTGCGTCGAGACGTACCCAATTCGCCCTATAGTGAGTCGTATTA
CGCGCGCTCACTGGCCGTCGTTTTACAACGTCGTGACTGGGAAAACCCTGGCGTTACCCAACTTAATCGC
CTTGCAGCACATCCCCCTTTCGCCAGCTGGCGTAATAGCGAAGAGGCCCGCACCGATCGCCCTTCCCAAC
AGTTGCGCAGCCTGAATGGCGAATGGCGCG
[124 nt withheld, positions 3881-4004]
C
[91 nt withheld, positions 4006-4096]
A
[49 nt withheld, positions 4098-4146]
CCTTTGACGTTGGAGTCCACGTTCTTT
[37 nt withheld, positions 4174-4210]
ACCCTATCTCGGTCTATTCTTTTGATTTATAAGGGATTTTGCCGATTTCGGCCTATTGGTTAAAAAATGA
GCTGATTTAACAAAAATTTAACGCGAATTTTAACAAAATATTAACGTTTACAATTTCCCAGGTGGCACTT
TTCGGGGAAATGTGCGCGGAACCCCTATTTGTTTATTTTTCTAAATACATTCAAATATGTATCCGCTCAT
GAGACAATAACCCTGATAAATGCTTCAATAATATTGAAAAAGGAAGAGTATGAGTATTCAACATTTCCGT
GTCGCCCTTATTCCCTTTTTTGCGGCATTTTGCCTTCCTGTTTTTGCTCACCCAGAAACGCTGGTGAAAG
TAAAAGATGCTGAAGATCAGTTGGGTGCACGAGTGGGTTACATCGAACTGGATCTCAACAGCGGTAAGAT
CCTTGAGAGTTTTCGCCCCGAAGAACGTTTTCCAATGATGAGCACTTTTAAAGTTCTGCTATGTGGCGCG
GTATTATCCCGTATTGACGCCGGGCAAGAGCAACTCGGTCGCCGCATACACTATTCTCAGAATGACTTGG
TTGAGTACTCACCAGTCACAGAAAAGCATCTTACGGATGGCATGACAGTAAGAGAATTATGCAGTGCTGC
CATAACCATGAGTGATAACACTGCGGCCAACTTACTTCTGACAACGATCGGAGGACCGAAGGAGCTAACC
GCTTTTTTGCACAACATGGGGGATCATGTAACTCGCCTTGATCGTTGGGAACCGGAGCTGAATGAAGCCA
TACCAAACGACGAGCGTGACACCACGATGCCTGTAGCAATGGCAACAACGTTGCGCAAACTATTAACTGG
CGAACTACTTACTCTAGCTTCCCGGCAACAATTAATAGACTGGATGGAGGCGGATAAAGTTGCAGGACCA
CTTCTGCGCTCGGCCCTTCCGGCTGGCTGGTTTATTGCTGATAAATCTGGAGCCGGTGAGCGTGGGTCTC
GCGGTATCATTGCAGCACTGGGGCCAGATGGTAAGCCCTCCCGTATCGTAGTTATCTACACGACGGGGAG
TCAGGCAACTATGGATGAACGAAATAGACAGATCGCTGAGATAGGTGCCTCACTGATTAAGCATTGGTAA
CTGTCAGACCAAGTTTACTCATATATACTTTAGATTGATTTAAAACTTCATTTTTAATTTAAAAGGATCT
AGGTGAAGATCCTTTTTGATAATCTCATGACCAAAATCCCTTAACGTGAGTTTTCGTTCCACTGAGCGTC
AGACCCCGTAGAAAAGATCAAAGGATCTTCTTGAGATCCTTTTTTTCTGCGCGTAATCTGCTGCTTGCAA
ACAAAAAAACCACCGCTACCAGCGGTGGTTTGTTTGCCGGATCAAGAGCTACCAACTCTTTTTCCGAAGG
TAACTGGCTTCAGCAGAGCGCAGATACCAAATACTGTCCTTCTAGTGTAGCCGTAGTTAGGCCACCACTT
CAAGAACTCTGTAGCACCGCCTACATACCTCGCTCTGCTAATCCTGTTACCAGTGGCTGCTGCCAGTGGC
GATAAGTCGTGTCTTACCGGGTTGGACTCAAGACGATAGTTACCGGATAAGGCGCAGCGGTCGGGCTGAA
CGGGGGGTTCGTGCACACAGCCCAGCTTGGAGCGAACGACCTACACCGAACTGAGATACCTACAGCGTGA
GCTATGAGAAAGCGCCACGCTTCCCGAAGGGAGAAAGGCGGACAGGTATCCGGTAAGCGGCAGGGTCGGA
ACAGGAGAGCGCACGAGGGAGCTTCCAGGGGGAAACGCCTGGTATCTTTATAGTCCTGTCGGGTTTCGCC
ACCTCTGACTTGAGCGTCGATTTTTGTGATGCTCGTCAGGGGGGCGGAGCCTATGGAAAAACGCCAGCAA
CGCGGCCTTTTTACGGTTCCTGGCCTTTTGCTGGCCTTTTGCTCACATGTTCTTTCCTGCGTTATCCCCT
GATTCTGTGGATAACCGTATTACCGCCTTTGAGTGAGCTGATACCGCTCGCCGCAGCCGAACGACCGAGC
GCAGCGAGTCAGTGAGCGAGGAAGCGGAAGAGCGCCCAATACGCAAACCGCCTCTCCCCGCGCGTTGGCC
GATTCATTAATGCAGCTGGCACGACAGGTTTCCCGACTGGAAAGCGGGCAGTGAGCGCAACGCAATTAAT
GTGAGTTAGCTCACTCATTAGGCACCCCAGGCTTTACACTTTATGCTTCCGGCTCGTATGTTGTGTGGAA
TTGTGAGCGGATAACAATTTCACACAGGAAACAGCTATGACCATGATTACGCCAAGCGCGCAATTAACCC
TCACTAAAGGGAACAAAAGCTGGAGCTGCAAGCTTAATGTAGTCTTATGCAATACTCTTGTAGTCTTGCA
ACATGGTAACGATGAGTTAGCAACATGCCTTACAAGGAGAGAAAAAGCACCGTGCATGCCGATTGGTGGA
AGTAAGGTGGTACGATCGTGCCTTATTAGGAAGGCAACAGACGGGTCTGACATGGATTGGACGAACCACT
GAATTGCCGCATTGCAGAGATATTGTATTTAAGTGCCTAGCTCGATACAATAAACGGGTCTCTCTGGTTA
GACCAGATCTGAGCCTGGGAGCTCTCTGGCTAACTAGGGAACCCACTGCTTAAGCCTCAATAAAGCTTGC
CTTGAGTGCTTCAAGTAGTGTGTGCCCGTCTGTTGTGTGACTCTGGTAACTAGAGATCCCTCAGACCCTT
TTAGTCAGTGTGGAAAATCTCTAGCAGTGGCGCCCGAACAGGGACCTGAAAGCGAAAGGGAAACCAGAGC
TCTCTCGACGCAGGACTCGGCTTGCTGAAGCGCGCACGGCAAGAGGCGAGGGGCGGCGACTGGTGAGTAC
GCCAAAAATTTTGACTAGCGGAGGCTAGAAGGAGAGAGATGGGTGCGAGAGCGTCAGTATTAAGCGGGGG
AGAATTAGATCGCGATGGGAAAAAATTCGGTTAAGGCCAGGGGGAAAGAAAAAATATAAATTAAAACATA
TAGTATGGGCAAGCAGGGAGCTAGAACGATTCGCAGTTAATCCTGGCCTGTTAGAAACATCAGAAGGCTG
TAGACAAATACTGGGACAGCTACAACCATCCCTTCAGACAGGATCAGAAGAACTTAGATCATTATATAAT
ACAGTAGCAACCCTCTATTGTGTGCATCAAAGGATAGAGATAAAAGACACCAAGGAAGCTTTAGACAAGA
TAGAGGAAGAGCAAAACAAAAGTAAGACCACCGCACAGCAAGCGGCCGCTGATCTTCAGACCTGGAGGAG
GAGATATGAGGGACAATTGGAGAAGTGAATTATATAAATATAAAGTAGTAAAAATTGAACCATTAGGAGT
AGCACCCACCAAGGCAAAGAGAAGAGTGGTGCAGAGAGAAAAAAGAGCAGTGGGAATAGGAGCTTTGTTC
CTTGGGTTCTTGGGAGCAGCAGGAAGCACTATGGGCGCAGCCTCAATGACGCTGACGGTACAGGCCAGAC
AATTATTGTCTGGTATAGTGCAGCAGCAGAACAATTTGCTGAGGGCTATTGAGGCGCAACAGCATCTGTT
GCAACTCACAGTCTGGGGCATCAAGCAGCTCCAGGCAAGAATCCTGGCTGTGGAAAGATACCTAAAGGAT
CAACAGCTCCTGGGGATTTGGGGTTGCTCTGGAAAACTCATTTGCACCACTGCTGTGCCTTGGAATGCTA
GTTGGAGTAATAAATCTCTGGAACAGATTTGGAATCACACGACCTGGATGGAGTGGGACAGAGAAATTAA
CAATTACACAAGCTTAATACACTCCTTAATTGAAGAATCGCAAAACCAGCAAGAAAAGAATGAACAAGAA
TTATTGGAATTAGATAAATGGGCAAGTTTGTGGAATTGGTTTAACATAACAAATTGGCTGTGGTATATAA
AATTATTCATAATGATAGTAGGAGGCTTGGTAGGTTTAAGAATAGTTTTTGCTGTACTTTCTATAGTGAA
TAGAGTTAGGCAGGGATATTCACCATTATCGTTTCAGACCCACCTCCCAACCCCGAGGGGACCCGACAGG
CCCGAAGGAATAGAAGAAGAAGGTGGAGAGAGAGACAGAGACAGATCCATTCGATTAGTGAACGGATCTC
GACGGTATCGGTTAACTTTTAAAAGAAAAGGGGGGATTGGGGGGTACAGTGCAGGGGAAAGAATAGTAGA
CATAATAGCAACAGACATACAAACTAAAGAATTACAAAAACAAATTACAAAAATTCAAAATTTTATCGAT
CACGAGACTAGCCTCGAGAAGCTTGAT
