>Addgene plasmid #69252 | pRRLSIN.cPPT.RFPL4b.Luciferase.WPRE | addgene partial sequence | sequence record 123979 | cPPT-F 5'-gggaaagaatagtagacataatag-3'
CAAACTAAAGAATTACAAAAACAAATTACAAAAATTCAAAATTTTATCGATCACGAGACTAGCCTCGAGA
AGCTTGATCTCTGTTGTGACTTTTACTGCTCCTTCTGCTCTCGATACAGACACCATAAAATTTACCGTTC
ATCCAAGAACACTTTTGAGAGTAAAAAATGGAATTATTAATAATTACAGGACAATAGCCTTGCCTAGCTG
CCATCTTTCTTATCCTGTCCAGTAAGTACCCCTAAGAGTAGAATTGTTGAGTCAAAGGACATGAAAACTG
TTGTAGATCCTGTCCGCTCATGATTCTATCAGGAATAGGAACACCAATGATTACATTAGCCACGAGGTGA
TTAGGTTTCAGCAGTGCATTTCTGTATTTGATCTCCAACACATTTTGCTTTTTAAAGTTGAGTTCTGAAA
TTAGAGACAAGAGCAGATGGCAGTAGATTCACTCTAATTCAGGGAGTTATTAAGAAATTTTGAATTTTTT
TACTATATAATTTGAAGCCTGCTTTAATGTCATCATCATAAACGGAAGGGTGGGTTGATGAGTTTACTCA
GATTAGAGTGGTACAACCTTTGGGGCGGAGCCTCTGACTCTGATTGGTTGGACAATGTTTTCCAGGCAGT
ATAAAAACGCTGGTGTCTCTCCGCGGAAACTCCGAGAGGAGCAGAGGTCTGTAGAGGTAGAGACGTAGGC
TTCGGATCTTTTAGAATTCTGCTGGAAGTCTCCAAGGAGCTCTTACGCGTGCTAGCCCGGGCTCGAGATC
TGCGATCTAAGTAAGCTTGGCATTCCGGTACTGTTGGTAAAGCCACCATGGAAGACGCCAAAAACATAAA
GAAAGGCCCGGCGCCATTCTATCCGCTGGAAGATGGAACCGCTGGAGAGCAACTGCATAAGGCTATGAAG
AGATACGCCCTGGTTCCTGGAACAATTGCTTTTACAGATGCACATATCGAGGTGGACATCACTTACGCTG
AGTACTTCGAAATGTCCGTTCGGTTGGCAGAAGCTATGAAACGATATGGGCTGAATACAAATCACAGAAT
CGTCGTATGCAGTGAAAACTCTCTTCAATTCTTTATGCCGGTGTTGGGCGCGTTATTTATCGGAGTTGCA
GTTGCGCCCGCGAACGA
