>Addgene plasmid #69252 | pRRLSIN.cPPT.RFPL4b.Luciferase.WPRE | addgene partial sequence | sequence record 123980 | WPRE-R 5'-CATAGCGTAAAAGGAGCAACA-3'
GTCAATCTTTCACAAATTTTGTAATCCAGAGGTTGATTGTCGACTAGAATTACACGGCGATCTTTCCGCC
CTTCTTGGCCTTTATGAGGATCTCTCTGATTTTTCTTGCGTCGAGTTTTCCGGTAAGACCTTTCGGTACT
TCGTCCACAAACACAACTCCTCCGCGCAACTTTTTCGCGGTTGTTACTTGACTGGCGACGTAATCCACGA
TCTCTTTTTCCGTCATCGTCTTTCCGTGCTCCAAAACAACAACGGCGGCGGGAAGTTCACCGGCGTCATC
GTCGGGAAGACCTGCGACACCTGCGTCGAAGATGTTGGGGTGTTGGAGCAAGATGGATTCCAATTCAGCG
GGAGCCACCTGATAGCCTTTGTACTTAATCAGAGACTTCAGGCGGTCAACGATGAAGAAGTGTTCGTCTT
CGTCCCAGTAAGCTATGTCTCCAGAATGTAGCCATCCATCCTTGTCAATCAAGGCGTTGGTCGCTTCCGG
ATTGTTTACATAACCGGACATAATCATAGGACCTCTCACACACAGTTCGCCTCTTTGATTAACGCCCAGC
GTTTTCCCGGTATCCAGATCCACAACCTTCGCTTCAAAAAATGGAACAACTTTACCGACCGCGCCCGGTT
TATCATCCCCCTCGGGTGTAATCAGAATAGCTGATGTAGTCTCAGTGAGCCCATATCCTTGCCTGATACC
TGGCAGATGGAACCTCTTGGCAACCGCTTCCCCGACTTCCTTAGAGAGGGGAGCGCCACCAGAAGCAATT
TCGTGTAAATTAGATAAATCGTATTTGTCAATCAGAGTGCTTTTGGCGAAGAAGGAGAATAGGGTTGGCA
CCAGCAGCGCACTTTGAATCTTGTAATCCTGAAGGCTCCTCAGAAACAGCTCTTCTTCAAATCTATACAT
TAAGACGACTCGAAATCCACATATCAAATATCCGAGTGTAGTAAACATTCCAAAACCGTGATGGAATGGA
ACAACACTTAAAATCGCAGTATCCGGAATGATTTGATTGCCAAA
